>Addgene plasmid #158069 | pTRE3G-EGFPC-uL10-(Neo)R | addgene full sequence | sequence record 328552 | Addgene NGS Result
TCCCTATCAGTGATAGAGAACGTATGAAGAGTTTACTCCCTATCAGTGATAGAGAACGTATGCAGACTTT
ACTCCCTATCAGTGATAGAGAACGTATAAGGAGTTTACTCCCTATCAGTGATAGAGAACGTATGACCAGT
TTACTCCCTATCAGTGATAGAGAACGTATCTACAGTTTACTCCCTATCAGTGATAGAGAACGTATATCCA
GTTTACTCCCTATCAGTGATAGAGAACGTATAAGCTTTAGGCGTGTACGGTGGGCGCCTATAAAAGCAGA
GCTCGTTTAGTGAACCGTCAGATCGCCTGGAGCAATTCCACAACACTTTTGTCTTATACCAACTTTCCGT
ACCACTTCCTACCCTCGTAAAGTCGACATGGTGAGCAAGGGCGAGGAGCTGTTCACCGGGGTGGTGCCCA
TCCTGGTCGAGCTGGACGGCGACGTAAACGGCCACAAGTTCAGCGTGTCCGGCGAGGGCGAGGGCGATGC
CACCTACGGCAAGCTGACCCTGAAGTTCATCTGCACCACCGGCAAGCTGCCCGTGCCCTGGCCCACCCTC
GTGACCACCCTGACCTACGGCGTGCAGTGCTTCAGCCGCTACCCCGACCACATGAAGCAGCACGACTTCT
TCAAGTCCGCCATGCCCGAAGGCTACGTCCAGGAGCGCACCATCTTCTTCAAGGACGACGGCAACTACAA
GACCCGCGCCGAGGTGAAGTTCGAGGGCGACACCCTGGTGAACCGCATCGAGCTGAAGGGCATCGACTTC
AAGGAGGACGGCAACATCCTGGGGCACAAGCTGGAGTACAACTACAACAGCCACAACGTCTATATCATGG
CCGACAAGCAGAAGAACGGCATCAAGGTGAACTTCAAGATCCGCCACAACATCGAGGACGGCAGCGTGCA
GCTCGCCGACCACTACCAGCAGAACACCCCCATCGGCGACGGCCCCGTGCTGCTGCCCGACAACCACTAC
CTGAGCACCCAGTCCGCCCTGAGCAAAGACCCCAACGAGAAGCGCGATCACATGGTCCTGCTGGAGTTCG
TGACCGCCGCCGGGATCACTCTCGGCATGGACGAGCTGTACAAGTCCGGACTCAGATCTCGAGCTCAAGC
TTCGAATTCT
[951 nt withheld, positions 1131-2081]
TAAAGATCTATCGATCGGCCGGATATCACGCGTCATATGGCTAGCCTGCAGGGATCCAATGTAACTGTAT
TCAGCGATGACGAAATTCTTAGCTATTGTAATACTCTAGAGGATCTTTGTGAAGGAACCTTACTTCTGTG
GTGTGACATAATTGGACAAACTACCTACAGAGATTTAAAGCTCTAAGGTAAATATAAAATTTTTAAGTGT
ATAATGTGTTAAACTACTGATTCTAATTGTTTGTGTATTTTAGATTCCAACCTATGGAACTGATGAATGG
GAGCAGTGGTGGAATGCCTTTAATGAGGAAAACCTGTTTTGCTCAGAAGAAATGCCATCTAGTGATGATG
AGGCTACTGCTGACTCTCAACATTCTACTCCTCCAAAAAAGAAGAGAAAGGTAGAAGACCCCAAGGACTT
TCCTTCAGAATTGCTAAGTTTTTTGAGTCATGCTGTGTTTAGTAATAGAACTCTTGCTTGCTTTGCTATT
TACACCACAAAGGAAAAAGCTGCACTGCTATACAAGAAAATTATGGAAAAATATTCTGTAACCTTTATAA
GTAGGCATAACAGTTATAATCATAACATACTGTTTTTTCTTACTCCACACAGGCATAGAGTGTCTGCTAT
TAATAACTATGCTCAAAAATTGTGTACCTTTAGCTTTTTAATTTGTAAAGGGGTTAATAAGGAATATTTG
ATGTATAGTGCCTTGACTAGAGATCATAATCAGCCATACCACATTTGTAGAGGTTTTACTTGCTTTAAAA
AACCTCCCACACCTCCCCCTGAACCTGAAACATAAAATGAATGCAATTGTTGTTGTTAACTTGTTTATTG
CAGCTTATAATGGTTACAAATAAAGCAATAGCATCACAAATTTCACAAATAAAGCATTTTTTTCACTGCA
TTCTAGTTGTGGTTTGTCCAAACTCATCAATGTATCTTATCATGTCTGCGGCTCTAGAGCTGCATTAATG
AATCGGCCAACGCGCGGGGAGAGGCGGTTTGCGTATTGGGCGCTCTTCCGCTTCCTCGCTCACTGACTCG
CTGCGCTCGGTCGTTCGGCTGCGGCGAGCGGTATCAGCTCACTCAAAGGCGGTAATACGGTTATCCACAG
AATCAGGGGATAACGCAGGAAAGAACATGTGAGCAAAAGGCCAGCAAAAGGCCAGGAACCGTAAAAAGGC
CGCGTTGCTGGCGTTTTTCCATAGGCTCCGCCCCCCTGACGAGCATCACAAAAATCGACGCTCAAGTCAG
AGGTGGCGAAACCCGACAGGACTATAAAGATACCAGGCGTTTCCCCCTGGAAGCTCCCTCGTGCGCTCTC
CTGTTCCGACCCTGCCGCTTACCGGATACCTGTCCGCCTTTCTCCCTTCGGGAAGCGTGGCGCTTTCTCA
TAGCTCACGCTGTAGGTATCTCAGTTCGGTGTAGGTCGTTCGCTCCAAGCTGGGCTGTGTGCACGAACCC
CCCGTTCAGCCCGACCGCTGCGCCTTATCCGGTAACTATCGTCTTGAGTCCAACCCGGTAAGACACGACT
TATCGCCACTGGCAGCAGCCACTGGTAACAGGATTAGCAGAGCGAGGTATGTAGGCGGTGCTACAGAGTT
CTTGAAGTGGTGGCCTAACTACGGCTACACTAGAAGAACAGTATTTGGTATCTGCGCTCTGCTGAAGCCA
GTTACCTTCGGAAAAAGAGTTGGTAGCTCTTGATCCGGCAAACAAACCACCGCTGGTAGCGGTGGTTTTT
TTGTTTGCAAGCAGCAGATTACGCGCAGAAAAAAAGGATCTCAAGAAGATCCTTTGATCTTTTCTACGGG
GTCTGACGCTCAGTGGAACGAAAACTCACGTTAAGGGATTTTGGTCATGAGATTATCAAAAAGGATCTTC
ACCTAGATCCTTTTAAATTAAAAATGAAGTTTTAAATCAATCTAAAGTATATATGAGTAACCTGAGGCTA
TGGCAGGGCCTGCCGCCCCGACGTTGGCTGCGAGCCCTGGGCCTTCACCCGAACTTGGGGGGTGGGGTGG
GGAAAAGGAAGAAACGCGGGCGTATTGGCCCCAATGGGGTCTCGGTGGGGTATCGACAGAGTGCCAGCCC
TGGGACCGAACCCCGCGTTTATGAACAAACGACCCAACACCGTGCGTTTTATTCTGTCTTTTTATTGCCG
TCATAGCGCGGGTTCCTTCCGGTATTGTCTCCTTCCGTGTTTCAGTTAGCCTCCCCCTAGGGTGGGCGAA
GAACTCCAGCATGAGATCCCCGCGCTGGAGGATCATCCAGCCGGCGTCCCGGAAAACGATTCCGAAGCCC
AACCTTTCATAGAAGGCGGCGGTGGAATCGAAATCTCGTGATGGCAGGTTGGGCGTCGCTTGGTCGGTCA
TTTCGAACCCCAGAGTCCCGCTCAGAAGAACTCGTCAAGAAGGCGATAGAAGGCGATGCGCTGCGAATCG
GGAGCGGCGATACCGTAAAGCACGAGGAAGCGGTCAGCCCATTCGCCGCCAAGCTCTTCAGCAATATCAC
GGGTAGCCAACGCTATGTCCTGATAGCGGTCCGCCACACCCAGCCGGCCACAGTCGATGAATCCAGAAAA
GCGGCCATTTTCCACCATGATATTCGGCAAGCAGGCATCGCCATGGGTCACGACGAGATCCTCGCCGTCG
GGCATGCTCGCCTTGAGCCTGGCGAACAGTTCGGCTGGCGCGAGCCCCTGATGCTCTTCGTCCAGATCAT
CCTGATCGACAAGACCGGCTTCCATCCGAGTACGTGCTCGCTCGATGCGATGTTTCGCTTGGTGGTCGAA
TGGGCAGGTAGCCGGATCAAGCGTATGCAGCCGCCGCATTGCATCAGCCATGATGGATACTTTCTCGGCA
GGAGCAAGGTGAGATGACAGGAGATCCTGCCCCGGCACTTCGCCCAATAGCAGCCAGTCCCTTCCCGCTT
CAGTGACAACGTCGAGCACAGCTGCGCAAGGAACGCCCGTCGTGGCCAGCCACGATAGCCGCGCTGCCTC
GTCTTGCAGTTCATTCAGGGCACCGGACAGGTCGGTCTTGACAAAAAGAACCGGGCGCCCCTGCGCTGAC
AGCCGGAACACGGCGGCATCAGAGCAGCCGATTGTCTGTTGTGCCCAGTCATAGCCGAATAGCCTCTCCA
CCCAAGCGGCCGGAGAACCTGCGTGCAATCCATCTTGTTCAATCATGCGAAACGATCCTCATCCTGTCTC
TTGATCGATCTTTGCAAAAGCCTAGGCCTCCAAAAAAGCCTCCTCACTACTTCTGGAATAGCTCAGAGGC
CGAGGCGGCCTCGGCCTCTGCATAAATAAAAAAAATTAGTCAGCCATGGGGCGGAGAATGGGCGGAACTG
GGCGGAGTTAGGGGCGGGATGGGCGGAGTTAGGGGCGGGACTATGGTTGCTGACTAATTGAGATGCATGC
TTTGCATACTTCTGCCTGCTGGGGAGCCTGGGGACTTTCCACACCTGGTTGCTGACTAATTGAGATGCAT
GCTTTGCATACTTCTGCCTGCTGGGGAGCCTGGGGACTTTCCACACCCTAACTGACACACATTCCACAGC
TGGTTCTTTCCGCCTCAGGACTCTTCCTTTTTCAATATTATTGAAGCATTTATCAGGGTTATTGTCTCAT
GAGCGGATACATATTTGAATGTATTTAGAAAAATAAACAAATAGGGGTTCCGCGCACATTTCCCCGAAAA
GTGCCACCTGACGTCTAAGAAACCATTATTATCATGACATTAACCTATAAAAATAGGCGTATCACGAGGC
CCTTTCGTCTTCAAGAATTCCTCGAGTTTAC
Features (pLannotate 1.2.2; 17 found; start..end, strand, type, name):
    378..1094    +  CDS            EGFP: EGFP is a basic (constitutively fluorescent) green fluorescent protein published in 1996, derived from Aequorea victoria. It is reported to be a rapidly-maturing weak dimer with moderate acid sensitivity.
   1095..1130    +  misc_feature   MCS (fragment): multiple cloning site
   1131..2081    +  CDS            RPLP0 (sequence withheld): RLA0_HUMAN - Experimental evidence at protein level: Swiss-Prot protein existence level 1. Ribosomal protein P0 is the functional equivalent of E.coli protein L10. From Homo sapiens (Human).
   2193..2267    +  CDS            small t antigen (fragment): SV40 (simian virus 40) small t antigen
   2269..2334    +  intron         small t intron: SV40 (simian virus 40) small t antigen intron
   2464..2484    +  CDS            SV40 NLS: nuclear localization signal of SV40 (simian virus 40) large T antigen
   2803..2886    +  CDS            large T antigen (fragment): large T antigen from SV40 (simian virus 40)
   2909..3030    +  polyA_signal   SV40 poly(A) signal: SV40 polyadenylation signal
   3049..3104    -  CDS            lacI (fragment): lac repressor; lacI; The lac repressor binds to the lac operator to inhibit transcription in E. coli. This inhibition can be relieved by adding lactose or isopropyl-β-D-thiogalactopyranoside (IPTG).
   3287..3875    -  rep_origin     ori: high-copy-number ColE1/pMB1/pBR322/pUC origin of replication
   4097..4113    +  polyA_signal   bGH poly(A) signal (fragment): bovine growth hormone polyadenylation signal
   4204..4251    -  polyA_signal   HSV TK poly(A) signal: herpes simplex virus thymidine kinase polyadenylation signal (Cole and Stacy, 1985)
   4310..4462    -  CDS            ble (fragment): BLE_KLEPN - Experimental evidence at protein level: Swiss-Prot protein existence level 1. Binding protein with a strong affinity to the bleomycin family of antibiotics. Binds to CL990; an antimitotic-antibiotic compound. From Klebsiella pneumoniae.
   4483..5277    -  CDS            NeoR/KanR: aminoglycoside phosphotransferase from Tn5; aph(3')-II (or nptII); confers resistance to neomycin, kanamycin, and G418 (Geneticin®)
   5312..5669    -  promoter       SV40 promoter: SV40 enhancer and early promoter
   5671..5775    -  promoter       AmpR promoter: bla
   5885..371     +  promoter       TRE3G promoter (across the origin): 3rd-generation Tet-responsive promoter that can be activated by binding of Tet-On® 3G
