[The description below was written by a language model from this plasmid's Addgene catalogue record and pLannotate feature annotations shown in this document.]
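Description:
pTRE3G-EGFPC-uL10-(Neo)R is a mammalian expression plasmid built on the Clontech pTRE3G-IRES backbone for doxycycline-inducible production of a fluorescently tagged ribosomal protein. The payload is the human RPLP0 coding sequence (ribosomal protein uL10, also called P0), fused at its N terminus to EGFP through a short remnant of a multiple cloning site. The fusion is driven by the TRE3G promoter, a third-generation Tet-responsive promoter that is essentially silent until bound by the Tet-On 3G transactivator. The plasmid carries no annotated transactivator, so this would have to be provided separately in the host cells. Downstream of the fusion lie SV40-derived sequences, including the small t intron and the SV40 polyadenylation signal, which provide splicing and 3′ end processing of the transcript.

The depositors replaced the original ampicillin cassette with a dual-purpose Neo/Kan cassette. In it, the Tn5 aminoglycoside phosphotransferase gene sits behind tandem bacterial (AmpR) and SV40 early promoters and is terminated by the HSV TK poly(A) signal. The same gene therefore gives kanamycin resistance in E. coli and G418 selection in mammalian cells, which allows stable lines to be isolated. A high-copy ColE1/pUC-type origin supports propagation in bacteria. The small lacI, ble and bGH poly(A) fragments in the annotation appear to be cloning remnants rather than functional parts.

No IRES is annotated despite the backbone name. The sequenced record is 5,892 nt, shorter than the catalogue's stated total of 6,487 bp, and the record does not explain the difference. The construct belongs to a vector system designed for homogeneous, stable gene regulation.
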