Addgene plasmid #158069: pTRE3G-EGFPC-uL10-(Neo)R
Purpose: eGFP and uL10 ribosomal protein under the TRE3G promoter, Neo resistance
Depositing lab: Adolfo Rivero-Muller. Depositing organization: Medical University of Lublin. Publication: An Improved Vector System for Homogeneous and Stable Gene Regulation. Michalec-Wawiorka B, Czapinski J, Filipek K, Rulak P, Czerwonka A, Tchorzewski M, Rivero-Muller A. Int J Mol Sci. 2021 May 14;22(10). pii: ijms22105206. doi: 10.3390/ijms22105206. PubMed 34069024.
Backbone
  Vector backbone: pTRE3G-IRES
  Backbone manufacturer: Clontech Laboratories, Inc. A Takara Bio Compa
  Backbone size w/o insert (bp): 4026
  Total vector size (bp): 6487
  Modifications to backbone: 1. Insertion of sequence encoding human ribosomal protein uL10 with N-terminal fusion of EGFP 2.Replacement of Amp resistance cassette with Neo/Kan resistance cassette
  Vector type: Mammalian Expression
  Selectable markers: Neomycin (select with G418)
Growth in bacteria
  Bacterial resistance: Kanamycin, 50 μg/mL
  Growth temperature: 37°C
  Growth strain: DH5alpha
  Copy number: High Copy
Gene/Insert
  Gene/Insert name: RPLP0 (alt name: uL10, P0; LP0; L10E; RPP0; PRLP0)
  Species: H. sapiens (human)
  Insert size (bp): 984
  GenBank ID: 6175
  Entrez Gene: RPLP0 (a.k.a. L10E, LP0, P0, PRLP0, RPP0, uL10)
  Promoter: TRE3G
  Tag / fusion protein: eGFP (N terminal on backbone)
  Cloning method: Gibson Cloning
  Sequencing primers: 5′ GCAGAGCTCGTTTAGTGAACC
Terms and licenses: Academic/Nonprofit Terms; Industry Terms: Not Available to Industry
How to cite: pTRE3G-EGFPC-uL10-(Neo)R was a gift from Adolfo Rivero-Muller (Addgene plasmid # 158069 ; http://n2t.net/addgene:158069 ; RRID:Addgene_158069)
